Addgene plasmid #172840: pX330_rSyn1 sgRNA / hSpCas9
Purpose: Mammalian expression of a sgRNA targeting the intron 21 (last intron) of rSyn1 (Zhong et al, eLife 2021) under the U6 promotor and hSpCas9 under the CAG promotor. This construct is based on pX330.
Depositing lab: Haining Zhong. Publication: High-fidelity, efficient, and reversible labeling of endogenous proteins using CRISPR-based designer exon insertion. Zhong H, Ceballos CC, Massengill CI, Muniak MA, Ma L, Qin M, Petrie SK, Mao T. Elife. 2021 Jun 8;10. pii: 64911. doi: 10.7554/eLife.64911. PubMed 34100715.
Backbone
  Vector backbone: pX330
  Backbone size w/o insert (bp): 8484
  Total vector size (bp): 8487
  Vector type: Mammalian Expression, CRISPR
Growth in bacteria
  Bacterial resistance: Ampicillin, 100 μg/mL
  Growth temperature: 37°C
  Growth strain: DH5alpha
  Copy number: High Copy
Gene/Insert
  Gene/Insert name: sgRNA targeting intron 21 of rSyn1 under the U6 promotor and hSpCas9 under the CAG promotor
Terms and licenses: Academic/Nonprofit Terms; Industry Terms: Not Available to Industry
How to cite: pX330_rSyn1 sgRNA / hSpCas9 was a gift from Haining Zhong (Addgene plasmid # 172840 ; http://n2t.net/addgene:172840 ; RRID:Addgene_172840)
