[The description below was written by a language model from this plasmid's Addgene catalogue record and pLannotate feature annotations shown in this document.]
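Description:
pX330_rSyn1 sgRNA / hSpCas9 is an all-in-one CRISPR/Cas9 mammalian expression plasmid of about 8.5 kb, built on the pX330 backbone. It is maintained in E. coli as a high-copy plasmid through a ColE1/pUC-type origin and selected with ampicillin via the β-lactamase gene. An f1 phage origin is also present. The feature table additionally shows a single AAV2 inverted terminal repeat downstream of the Cas9 cassette and short bom and rop fragments. With only one ITR annotated, nothing in the record indicates that the plasmid is meant for AAV packaging; it is catalogued as a mammalian expression vector.

The payload consists of two expression units. A human U6 RNA polymerase III promoter drives a single guide RNA made of a spacer fused to the Streptococcus pyogenes gRNA scaffold; a second, partial scaffold fragment is annotated just after it. According to the record, the guide targets intron 21, the last intron, of rSyn1. Downstream, a CAG-type promoter (CMV enhancer, chicken β-actin promoter and a hybrid intron) drives humanized SpCas9. The annotation software splits this gene into N- and C-terminal portions, but they are contiguous. The coding sequence ends in a nucleoplasmin bipartite nuclear localization signal and is followed by a bovine growth hormone polyadenylation signal.

Introducing the plasmid into mammalian cells therefore supplies both nuclease and guide to cut within the final intron of the target gene. The associated publication describes labeling endogenous proteins by CRISPR-based insertion of a designer exon. This suggests the plasmid provides the targeting component, to be paired with a separate donor that is not part of this record.
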