Features (pLannotate 1.2.2; 18 found; start..end, strand, type, name):
      1..241     +  promoter       U6 promoter: RNA polymerase III promoter for human U6 snRNA
    271..346     +  misc_RNA       gRNA scaffold: guide RNA scaffold for the Streptococcus pyogenes CRISPR/Cas9 system
    353..396     +  misc_RNA       gRNA scaffold (fragment): guide RNA scaffold for the Streptococcus pyogenes CRISPR/Cas9 system
    443..728     +  enhancer       CMV enhancer: human cytomegalovirus immediate early enhancer; contains an 18-bp deletion relative to the standard CMV enhancer
    730..986     +  promoter       chicken β-actin promoter: contains a 21-bp deletion relative to the standard chicken β-actin promoter
    987..1214    +  intron         hybrid intron: hybrid between chicken β-actin (CBA) and minute virus of mice (MMV) introns (Gray et al., 2011)
   1352..2953    +  CDS            Cas9(N): N-terminal portion of Streptococcus pyogenes Cas9 (Zetsche et al., 2015)
   2954..5452    +  CDS            Cas9(C): C-terminal portion of Streptococcus pyogenes Cas9 (Zetsche et al., 2015)
   5453..5500    +  CDS            nucleoplasmin NLS: bipartite nuclear localization signal from nucleoplasmin
   5534..5645    +  polyA_signal   bGH poly(A) signal: bovine growth hormone polyadenylation signal
   5750..5890    +  repeat_region  AAV2 ITR: inverted terminal repeat of adeno-associated virus serotype 2 inverted
   5895..5946    -  misc_feature   bom (fragment): basis of mobility region from pBR322
   5965..6420    +  rep_origin     f1 ori (sequence partly withheld): f1 bacteriophage origin of replication; arrow indicates direction of (+) strand synthesis
   6421..6470    -  misc_feature   bom (fragment): basis of mobility region from pBR322
   6572..6607    -  CDS            rop (fragment): Rop protein, which maintains plasmids at low copy number; rop
   6702..6806    +  promoter       AmpR promoter: bla
   6807..7667    +  CDS            AmpR: β-lactamase; bla; confers resistance to ampicillin, carbenicillin, and related antibiotics
   7838..8426    +  rep_origin     ori: high-copy-number ColE1/pMB1/pBR322/pUC origin of replication
>Addgene plasmid #172840 | pX330_rSyn1 sgRNA / hSpCas9 | addgene full sequence | sequence record 340905 | Addgene NGS Result
GAGGGCCTATTTCCCATGATTCCTTCATATTTGCATATACGATACAAGGCTGTTAGAGAGATAATTGGAA
TTAATTTGACTGTAAACACAAAGATATTAGTACAAAATACGTGACGTAGAAAGTAATAATTTCTTGGGTA
GTTTGCAGTTTTAAAATTATGTTTTAAAATGGACTATCATATGCTTACCGTAACTTGAAAGTATTTCGAT
TTCTTGGCTTTATATATCTTGTGGAAAGGACGAAACACCGCTAGGGACAAGTCTAGTCCGGTTTTAGAGC
TAGAAATAGCAAGTTAAAATAAGGCTAGTCCGTTATCAACTTGAAAAAGTGGCACCGAGTCGGTGCTTTT
TTGTTTTAGAGCTAGAAATAGCAAGTTAAAATAAGGCTAGTCCGTTTTTAGCGCGTGCGCCAATTCTGCA
GACAAATGGCTCTAGAGGTACCCGTTACATAACTTACGGTAAATGGCCCGCCTGGCTGACCGCCCAACGA
CCCCCGCCCATTGACGTCAATAGTAACGCCAATAGGGACTTTCCATTGACGTCAATGGGTGGAGTATTTA
CGGTAAACTGCCCACTTGGCAGTACATCAAGTGTATCATATGCCAAGTACGCCCCCTATTGACGTCAATG
ACGGTAAATGGCCCGCCTGGCATTGTGCCCAGTACATGACCTTATGGGACTTTCCTACTTGGCAGTACAT
CTACGTATTAGTCATCGCTATTACCATGGTCGAGGTGAGCCCCACGTTCTGCTTCACTCTCCCCATCTCC
CCCCCCTCCCCACCCCCAATTTTGTATTTATTTATTTTTTAATTATTTTGTGCAGCGATGGGGGCGGGGG
GGGGGGGGGGGCGGGGCGAGGGGCGGGGCGGGGCGAGGCGGAGAGGTGCGGCGGCAGCCAATCAGAGCGG
CGCGCTCCGAAAGTTTCCTTTTATGGCGAGGCGGCGGCGGCGGCGGCCCTATAAAAAGCGAAGCGCGCGG
CGGGCGGGAGTCGCTGCGCGCTGCCTTCGCCCCGTGCCCCGCTCCGCCGCCGCCTCGCGCCGCCCGCCCC
GGCTCTGACTGACCGCGTTACTCCCACAGGTGAGCGGGCGGGACGGCCCTTCTCCTCCGGGCTGTAATTA
GCTGAGCAAGAGGTAAGGGTTTAAGGGATGGTTGGTTGGTGGGGTATTAATGTTTAATTACCTGGAGCAC
CTGCCTGAAATCACTTTTTTTCAGGTTGGACCGGTGCCACCATGGACTATAAGGACCACGACGGAGACTA
CAAGGATCATGATATTGATTACAAAGACGATGACGATAAGATGGCCCCAAAGAAGAAGCGGAAGGTCGGT
ATCCACGGAGTCCCAGCAGCCGACAAGAAGTACAGCATCGGCCTGGACATCGGCACCAACTCTGTGGGCT
GGGCCGTGATCACCGACGAGTACAAGGTGCCCAGCAAGAAATTCAAGGTGCTGGGCAACACCGACCGGCA
CAGCATCAAGAAGAACCTGATCGGAGCCCTGCTGTTCGACAGCGGCGAAACAGCCGAGGCCACCCGGCTG
AAGAGAACCGCCAGAAGAAGATACACCAGACGGAAGAACCGGATCTGCTATCTGCAAGAGATCTTCAGCA
ACGAGATGGCCAAGGTGGACGACAGCTTCTTCCACAGACTGGAAGAGTCCTTCCTGGTGGAAGAGGATAA
GAAGCACGAGCGGCACCCCATCTTCGGCAACATCGTGGACGAGGTGGCCTACCACGAGAAGTACCCCACC
ATCTACCACCTGAGAAAGAAACTGGTGGACAGCACCGACAAGGCCGACCTGCGGCTGATCTATCTGGCCC
TGGCCCACATGATCAAGTTCCGGGGCCACTTCCTGATCGAGGGCGACCTGAACCCCGACAACAGCGACGT
GGACAAGCTGTTCATCCAGCTGGTGCAGACCTACAACCAGCTGTTCGAGGAAAACCCCATCAACGCCAGC
GGCGTGGACGCCAAGGCCATCCTGTCTGCCAGACTGAGCAAGAGCAGACGGCTGGAAAATCTGATCGCCC
AGCTGCCCGGCGAGAAGAAGAATGGCCTGTTCGGAAACCTGATTGCCCTGAGCCTGGGCCTGACCCCCAA
CTTCAAGAGCAACTTCGACCTGGCCGAGGATGCCAAACTGCAGCTGAGCAAGGACACCTACGACGACGAC
CTGGACAACCTGCTGGCCCAGATCGGCGACCAGTACGCCGACCTGTTTCTGGCCGCCAAGAACCTGTCCG
ACGCCATCCTGCTGAGCGACATCCTGAGAGTGAACACCGAGATCACCAAGGCCCCCCTGAGCGCCTCTAT
GATCAAGAGATACGACGAGCACCACCAGGACCTGACCCTGCTGAAAGCTCTCGTGCGGCAGCAGCTGCCT
GAGAAGTACAAAGAGATTTTCTTCGACCAGAGCAAGAACGGCTACGCCGGCTACATTGACGGCGGAGCCA
GCCAGGAAGAGTTCTACAAGTTCATCAAGCCCATCCTGGAAAAGATGGACGGCACCGAGGAACTGCTCGT
GAAGCTGAACAGAGAGGACCTGCTGCGGAAGCAGCGGACCTTCGACAACGGCAGCATCCCCCACCAGATC
CACCTGGGAGAGCTGCACGCCATTCTGCGGCGGCAGGAAGATTTTTACCCATTCCTGAAGGACAACCGGG
AAAAGATCGAGAAGATCCTGACCTTCCGCATCCCCTACTACGTGGGCCCTCTGGCCAGGGGAAACAGCAG
ATTCGCCTGGATGACCAGAAAGAGCGAGGAAACCATCACCCCCTGGAACTTCGAGGAAGTGGTGGACAAG
GGCGCTTCCGCCCAGAGCTTCATCGAGCGGATGACCAACTTCGATAAGAACCTGCCCAACGAGAAGGTGC
TGCCCAAGCACAGCCTGCTGTACGAGTACTTCACCGTGTATAACGAGCTGACCAAAGTGAAATACGTGAC
CGAGGGAATGAGAAAGCCCGCCTTCCTGAGCGGCGAGCAGAAAAAGGCCATCGTGGACCTGCTGTTCAAG
ACCAACCGGAAAGTGACCGTGAAGCAGCTGAAAGAGGACTACTTCAAGAAAATCGAGTGCTTCGACTCCG
TGGAAATCTCCGGCGTGGAAGATCGGTTCAACGCCTCCCTGGGCACATACCACGATCTGCTGAAAATTAT
CAAGGACAAGGACTTCCTGGACAATGAGGAAAACGAGGACATTCTGGAAGATATCGTGCTGACCCTGACA
CTGTTTGAGGACAGAGAGATGATCGAGGAACGGCTGAAAACCTATGCCCACCTGTTCGACGACAAAGTGA
TGAAGCAGCTGAAGCGGCGGAGATACACCGGCTGGGGCAGGCTGAGCCGGAAGCTGATCAACGGCATCCG
GGACAAGCAGTCCGGCAAGACAATCCTGGATTTCCTGAAGTCCGACGGCTTCGCCAACAGAAACTTCATG
CAGCTGATCCACGACGACAGCCTGACCTTTAAAGAGGACATCCAGAAAGCCCAGGTGTCCGGCCAGGGCG
ATAGCCTGCACGAGCACATTGCCAATCTGGCCGGCAGCCCCGCCATTAAGAAGGGCATCCTGCAGACAGT
GAAGGTGGTGGACGAGCTCGTGAAAGTGATGGGCCGGCACAAGCCCGAGAACATCGTGATCGAAATGGCC
AGAGAGAACCAGACCACCCAGAAGGGACAGAAGAACAGCCGCGAGAGAATGAAGCGGATCGAAGAGGGCA
TCAAAGAGCTGGGCAGCCAGATCCTGAAAGAACACCCCGTGGAAAACACCCAGCTGCAGAACGAGAAGCT
GTACCTGTACTACCTGCAGAATGGGCGGGATATGTACGTGGACCAGGAACTGGACATCAACCGGCTGTCC
GACTACGATGTGGACCATATCGTGCCTCAGAGCTTTCTGAAGGACGACTCCATCGACAACAAGGTGCTGA
CCAGAAGCGACAAGAACCGGGGCAAGAGCGACAACGTGCCCTCCGAAGAGGTCGTGAAGAAGATGAAGAA
CTACTGGCGGCAGCTGCTGAACGCCAAGCTGATTACCCAGAGAAAGTTCGACAATCTGACCAAGGCCGAG
AGAGGCGGCCTGAGCGAACTGGATAAGGCCGGCTTCATCAAGAGACAGCTGGTGGAAACCCGGCAGATCA
CAAAGCACGTGGCACAGATCCTGGACTCCCGGATGAACACTAAGTACGACGAGAATGACAAGCTGATCCG
GGAAGTGAAAGTGATCACCCTGAAGTCCAAGCTGGTGTCCGATTTCCGGAAGGATTTCCAGTTTTACAAA
GTGCGCGAGATCAACAACTACCACCACGCCCACGACGCCTACCTGAACGCCGTCGTGGGAACCGCCCTGA
TCAAAAAGTACCCTAAGCTGGAAAGCGAGTTCGTGTACGGCGACTACAAGGTGTACGACGTGCGGAAGAT
GATCGCCAAGAGCGAGCAGGAAATCGGCAAGGCTACCGCCAAGTACTTCTTCTACAGCAACATCATGAAC
TTTTTCAAGACCGAGATTACCCTGGCCAACGGCGAGATCCGGAAGCGGCCTCTGATCGAGACAAACGGCG
AAACCGGGGAGATCGTGTGGGATAAGGGCCGGGATTTTGCCACCGTGCGGAAAGTGCTGAGCATGCCCCA
AGTGAATATCGTGAAAAAGACCGAGGTGCAGACAGGCGGCTTCAGCAAAGAGTCTATCCTGCCCAAGAGG
AACAGCGATAAGCTGATCGCCAGAAAGAAGGACTGGGACCCTAAGAAGTACGGCGGCTTCGACAGCCCCA
CCGTGGCCTATTCTGTGCTGGTGGTGGCCAAAGTGGAAAAGGGCAAGTCCAAGAAACTGAAGAGTGTGAA
AGAGCTGCTGGGGATCACCATCATGGAAAGAAGCAGCTTCGAGAAGAATCCCATCGACTTTCTGGAAGCC
AAGGGCTACAAAGAAGTGAAAAAGGACCTGATCATCAAGCTGCCTAAGTACTCCCTGTTCGAGCTGGAAA
ACGGCCGGAAGAGAATGCTGGCCTCTGCCGGCGAACTGCAGAAGGGAAACGAACTGGCCCTGCCCTCCAA
ATATGTGAACTTCCTGTACCTGGCCAGCCACTATGAGAAGCTGAAGGGCTCCCCCGAGGATAATGAGCAG
AAACAGCTGTTTGTGGAACAGCACAAGCACTACCTGGACGAGATCATCGAGCAGATCAGCGAGTTCTCCA
AGAGAGTGATCCTGGCCGACGCTAATCTGGACAAAGTGCTGTCCGCCTACAACAAGCACCGGGATAAGCC
CATCAGAGAGCAGGCCGAGAATATCATCCACCTGTTTACCCTGACCAATCTGGGAGCCCCTGCCGCCTTC
AAGTACTTTGACACCACCATCGACCGGAAGAGGTACACCAGCACCAAAGAGGTGCTGGACGCCACCCTGA
TCCACCAGAGCATCACCGGCCTGTACGAGACACGGATCGACCTGTCTCAGCTGGGAGGCGACAAAAGGCC
GGCGGCCACGAAAAAGGCCGGCCAGGCAAAAAAGAAAAAGTAAGAATTCCTAGAGCTCGCTGATCAGCCT
CGACTGTGCCTTCTAGTTGCCAGCCATCTGTTGTTTGCCCCTCCCCCGTGCCTTCCTTGACCCTGGAAGG
TGCCACTCCCACTGTCCTTTCCTAATAAAATGAGGAAATTGCATCGCATTGTCTGAGTAGGTGTCATTCT
ATTCTGGGGGGTGGGGTGGGGCAGGACAGCAAGGGGGAGGATTGGGAAGAGAATAGCAGGCATGCTGGGG
AGCGGCCGCAGGAACCCCTAGTGATGGAGTTGGCCACTCCCTCTCTGCGCGCTCGCTCGCTCACTGAGGC
CGGGCGACCAAAGGTCGCCCGACGCCCGGGCTTTGCCCGGGCGGCCTCAGTGAGCGAGCGAGCGCGCAGC
TGCCTGCAGGGGCGCCTGATGCGGTATTTTCTCCTTACGCATCTGTGCGGTATTTCACACCGCATA
[95 nt withheld, positions 5947-6041]
T
[46 nt withheld, positions 6043-6088]
C
[141 nt withheld, positions 6090-6230]
CCTTTGACGTTGGAGTCCACGTTCTTT
[37 nt withheld, positions 6258-6294]
ACTCTATCTCGGGCTATTCTTTTGATTTATAAGGGATTTTGCCGATTTCGGTCTATTGGTTAAAAAATGA
GCTGATTTAACAAAAATTTAACGCGAATTTTAACAAAATATTAACGTTTACAATTTTATGGTGCACTCTC
AGTACAATCTGCTCTGATGCCGCATAGTTAAGCCAGCCCCGACACCCGCCAACACCCGCTGACGCGCCCT
GACGGGCTTGTCTGCTCCCGGCATCCGCTTACAGACAAGCTGTGACCGTCTCCGGGAGCTGCATGTGTCA
GAGGTTTTCACCGTCATCACCGAAACGCGCGAGACGAAAGGGCCTCGTGATACGCCTATTTTTATAGGTT
AATGTCATGATAATAATGGTTTCTTAGACGTCAGGTGGCACTTTTCGGGGAAATGTGCGCGGAACCCCTA
TTTGTTTATTTTTCTAAATACATTCAAATATGTATCCGCTCATGAGACAATAACCCTGATAAATGCTTCA
ATAATATTGAAAAAGGAAGAGTATGAGTATTCAACATTTCCGTGTCGCCCTTATTCCCTTTTTTGCGGCA
TTTTGCCTTCCTGTTTTTGCTCACCCAGAAACGCTGGTGAAAGTAAAAGATGCTGAAGATCAGTTGGGTG
CACGAGTGGGTTACATCGAACTGGATCTCAACAGCGGTAAGATCCTTGAGAGTTTTCGCCCCGAAGAACG
TTTTCCAATGATGAGCACTTTTAAAGTTCTGCTATGTGGCGCGGTATTATCCCGTATTGACGCCGGGCAA
GAGCAACTCGGTCGCCGCATACACTATTCTCAGAATGACTTGGTTGAGTACTCACCAGTCACAGAAAAGC
ATCTTACGGATGGCATGACAGTAAGAGAATTATGCAGTGCTGCCATAACCATGAGTGATAACACTGCGGC
CAACTTACTTCTGACAACGATCGGAGGACCGAAGGAGCTAACCGCTTTTTTGCACAACATGGGGGATCAT
GTAACTCGCCTTGATCGTTGGGAACCGGAGCTGAATGAAGCCATACCAAACGACGAGCGTGACACCACGA
TGCCTGTAGCAATGGCAACAACGTTGCGCAAACTATTAACTGGCGAACTACTTACTCTAGCTTCCCGGCA
ACAATTAATAGACTGGATGGAGGCGGATAAAGTTGCAGGACCACTTCTGCGCTCGGCCCTTCCGGCTGGC
TGGTTTATTGCTGATAAATCTGGAGCCGGTGAGCGTGGAAGCCGCGGTATCATTGCAGCACTGGGGCCAG
ATGGTAAGCCCTCCCGTATCGTAGTTATCTACACGACGGGGAGTCAGGCAACTATGGATGAACGAAATAG
ACAGATCGCTGAGATAGGTGCCTCACTGATTAAGCATTGGTAACTGTCAGACCAAGTTTACTCATATATA
CTTTAGATTGATTTAAAACTTCATTTTTAATTTAAAAGGATCTAGGTGAAGATCCTTTTTGATAATCTCA
TGACCAAAATCCCTTAACGTGAGTTTTCGTTCCACTGAGCGTCAGACCCCGTAGAAAAGATCAAAGGATC
TTCTTGAGATCCTTTTTTTCTGCGCGTAATCTGCTGCTTGCAAACAAAAAAACCACCGCTACCAGCGGTG
GTTTGTTTGCCGGATCAAGAGCTACCAACTCTTTTTCCGAAGGTAACTGGCTTCAGCAGAGCGCAGATAC
CAAATACTGTTCTTCTAGTGTAGCCGTAGTTAGGCCACCACTTCAAGAACTCTGTAGCACCGCCTACATA
CCTCGCTCTGCTAATCCTGTTACCAGTGGCTGCTGCCAGTGGCGATAAGTCGTGTCTTACCGGGTTGGAC
TCAAGACGATAGTTACCGGATAAGGCGCAGCGGTCGGGCTGAACGGGGGGTTCGTGCACACAGCCCAGCT
TGGAGCGAACGACCTACACCGAACTGAGATACCTACAGCGTGAGCTATGAGAAAGCGCCACGCTTCCCGA
AGGGAGAAAGGCGGACAGGTATCCGGTAAGCGGCAGGGTCGGAACAGGAGAGCGCACGAGGGAGCTTCCA
GGGGGAAACGCCTGGTATCTTTATAGTCCTGTCGGGTTTCGCCACCTCTGACTTGAGCGTCGATTTTTGT
GATGCTCGTCAGGGGGGCGGAGCCTATGGAAAAACGCCAGCAACGCGGCCTTTTTACGGTTCCTGGCCTT
TTGCTGGCCTTTTGCTCACATGT
